>Addgene plasmid #148676 | pnYC-NpM-HsNot7-D40NE42Q_AF | depositor full sequence | sequence record 291124 | Full Sequence
GGTATGGCAATGAAAGACGGTGAGCTGGTGATATGGGATAGTGTTCACCCTTGTTACACCGTTTTCCATG
AGCAAACTGAAACGTTTTCATCGCTCTGGAGTGAATACCACGACGATTTCCGGCAGTTTCTACACATATA
TTCGCAAGATGTGGCGTGTTACGGTGAAAACCTGGCCTATTTCCCTAAAGGGTTTATTGAGAATATGTTT
TTCGTCTCAGCCAATCCCTGGGTGAGTTTCACCAGTTTTGATTTAAACGTGGCCAATATGGACAACTTCT
TCGCCCCCGTTTTCACCATGGGCAAATATTATACGCAAGGCGACAAGGTGCTGATGCCGCTGGCGATTCA
GGTTCATCATGCCGTCTGTGATGGCTTCCATGTCGGCAGAATGCTTAATGAATTACAACAGTACTGCGAT
GAGTGGCAGGGCGGGGCGTAATTTTTTTAAGGCAGTTATTGGTGCCCTTAAACGCCTGGTGCTACGCCTG
AATAAGTGATAATAAGCGGATGAATGGCAGAAATTCGAAAGCAAATTCGACCCGGTCGTCGGTTCAGGGC
AGGGTCGTTAAATAGCCGCTTATGTCTATTGCTGGTTTACCGGTTTATTGACTACCGGAAGCAGTGTGAC
CGTGTGCTTCTCAAATGCCTGAGGCCAGTTTGCTCAGGCTCTCCCCGTGGAGGTAATAATTGACGATATG
ATCATTTATTCTGCCTCCCAGAGCCTGATAAAAACGGTTAGCGCTTCGTTAATACAGATGTAGGTGTTCC
ACAGGGTAGCCAGCAGCATCCTGCGATGCAGATCCGGAACATAATGGTGCAGGGCGCTTGTTTCGGCGTG
GGTATGGTGGCAGGCCCCGTGGCCGGGGGACTGTTGGGCGCTGCCGGCACCTGTCCTACGAGTTGCATGA
TAAAGAAGACAGTCATAAGTGCGGCGACGATAGTCATGCCCCGCGCCCACCGGAAGGAGCTACCGGACAG
CGGTGCGGACTGTTGTAACTCAGAATAAGAAATGAGGCCGCTCATGGCGTTGACTCTCAGTCATAGTATC
GTGGTATCACCGGTTGGTTCCACTCTCTGTTGCGGGCAACTTCAGCAGCACGTAGGGGACTTCCGCGTTT
CCAGACTTTACGAAACACGGAAACCGAAGACCATTCATGTTGTTGCTCAGGTCGCAGACGTTTTGCAGCA
GCAGTCGCTTCACGTTCGCTCGCGTATCGGTGATTCATTCTGCTAACCAGTAAGGCAACCCCGCCAGCCT
AGCCGGGTCCTCAACGACAGGAGCACGATCATGCGCACCCGTGGCCAGGACCCAACGCTGCCCGAGATGC
GCCGCGTGCGGCTGCTGGAGATGGCGGACGCGATGGATATGTTCTGCCAAGGGTTGGTTTGCGCATTCAC
AGTTCTCCGCAAGAATTGATTGGCTCCAATTCTTGGAGTGGTGAATCCGTTAGCGAGGTGCCGCCGGCTT
CCATTCAGGTCGAGGTGGCCCGGCTCCATGCACCGCGACGCAACGCGGGGAGGCAGACAAGGTATAGGGC
GGCGCCTACAATCCATGCCAACCCGTTCCATGTGCTCGCCGAGGCGGCATAAATCGCCGTGACGATCAGC
GGTCCAGTGATCGAAGTTAGGCTGGTAAGAGCCGCGAGCGATCCTTGAAGCTGTCCCTGATGGTCGTCAT
CTACCTGCCTGGACAGCATGGCCTGCAACGCGGGCATCCCGATGCCGCCGGAAGCGAGAAGAATCATAAT
GGGGAAGGCCATCCAGCCTCGCGTCGCGAACGCCAGCAAGACGTAGCCCAGCGCGTCGGCCGCCATGCCG
GCGATAATGGCCTGCTTCTCGCCGAAACGTTTGGTGGCGGGACCAGTGACGAAGGCTTGAGCGAGGGCGT
GCAAGATTCCGAATACCGCAAGCGACAGGCCGATCATCGTCGCGCTCCAGCGAAAGCGGTCCTCGCCGAA
AATGACCCAGAGCGCTGCCGGCACCTGTCCTACGAGTTGCATGATAAAGAAGACAGTCATAAGTGCGGCG
ACGATAGTCATGCCCCGCGCCCACCGGAAGGAGCTGACTGGGTTGAAGGCTCTCAAGGGCATCGGTCGAC
GCTCTCCCTTATGCGACTCCTGCATTAGGAAGCAGCCCAGTAGTAGGTTGAGGCCGTTGAGCACCGCCGC
CGCAAGGAATGGTGCATGCAAGGAGATGGCGCCCAACAGTCCCCCGGCCACGGGGCCTGCCACCATACCC
ACGCCGAAACAAGCGCTCATGAGCCCGAAGTGGCGAGCCCGATCTTCCCCATCGGTGATGTCGGCGATAT
AGGCGCCAGCAACCGCACCTGTGGCGCCGGTGATGCCGGCCACGATGCGTCCGGCGTAGAGGATCAGACT
AAGATCTCGATCCCGCGAAATTAATACGACTCACTATAGGGGAATTGTGAGCGGATAACAATTCCCCACT
AGTAATAATTTTGTTTAACTTTAAGAAGGAGATATACCATGGAAACTGAAGAAGGTAAACTGGTAATCTG
GATTAACGGCGATAAAGGCTATAACGGTCTCGCTGAAGTCGGTAAGAAATTCGAGAAAGATACCGGAATT
AAAGTCACCGTTGAGCATCCGGATAAACTGGAAGAGAAATTCCCACAGGTTGCGGCAACTGGCGATGGCC
CTGACATTATCTTCTGGGCACACGACCGCTTTGGTGGCTACGCTCAATCTGGCCTGTTGGCTGAAATCAC
CCCGGACAAAGCGTTCCAGGACAAGCTGTATCCGTTTACCTGGGATGCCGTACGTTACAACGGCAAGCTG
ATTGCTTACCCGATCGCTGTTGAAGCGTTATCGCTGATTTATAACAAAGACCTGCTGCCGAACCCGCCAA
AAACCTGGGAAGAGATCCCGGCGCTGGATAAAGAACTGAAAGCGAAAGGTAAGAGCGCCCTGATGTTCAA
CCTGCAAGAACCGTACTTCACCTGGCCGCTGATTGCTGCTGACGGGGGTTATGCGTTCAAGTATGAAAAC
GGCAAGTACGACATTAAAGACGTGGGCGTGGATAACGCTGGCGCGAAAGCGGGTCTGACCTTCCTGGTTG
ACCTGATTAAAAACAAACACATGAATGCAGACACCGATTACTCCATCGCAGAAGCTGCCTTTAATAAAGG
CGAAACAGCGATGACCATCAACGGCCCGTGGGCATGGTCCAACATCGACACCAGCAAAGTGAATTATGGT
GTAACGGTACTGCCGACCTTCAAGGGTCAACCATCCAAACCGTTCGTTGGCGTGCTGAGCGCAGGTATTA
ACGCCGCCAGTCCGAACAAAGAGCTGGCAAAAGAGTTCCTCGAAAACTATCTGCTGACTGATGAAGGTCT
GGAAGCGGTTAATAAAGACAAACCGCTGGGTGCCGTAGCGCTGAAGTCTTACGAGGAAGAGTTGGCGAAA
GATCCACGTATTGCCGCCACGATGGAAAACGCCCAGAAAGGTGAAATCATGCCGAACATCCCGCAGATGT
CCGCTTTCTGGTATGCCGTGCGTACTGCGGTGATCAACGCCGCCAGCGGTCGTCAGACTGTCGATGAAGC
CCTTAAAGACGCGCAGACTGGTACCGGCAGCGGCCTGGAAGTTCTGTTCCAGGGGCCCCATATGCTCGAG
CCAGCGGCAACTGTAGATCATAGCCAAAGAATTTGTGAAGTTTGGGCTTGCAACTTGGATGAAGAGATGA
AGAAAATTCGTCAAGTTATCCGAAAATATAATTACGTTGCTATGAATACCCAGTTTCCAGGTGTGGTTGC
AAGACCCATTGGAGAATTCAGGAGCAATGCTGACTATCAATACCAACTATTGCGGTGTAATGTAGACTTG
TTAAAGATAATTCAGCTAGGACTGACATTTATGAATGAGCAAGGAGAATACCCTCCAGGAACTTCAACTT
GGCAGTTTAATTTTAAATTTAATTTGACGGAGGACATGTATGCCCAGGACTCTATAGAGCTACTAACAAC
ATCTGGTATCCAGTTTAAAAAACATGAGGAGGAAGGAATTGAAACCCAGTACTTTGCAGAACTTCTTATG
ACTTCTGGAGTGGTCCTCTGTGAAGGGGTCAAATGGTTGTCATTTCATAGCGGTTACGACTTTGGCTACT
TAATCAAAATCCTAACCAACTCTAACTTGCCTGAAGAAGAACTTGACTTCTTTGAGATCCTTCGATTGTT
TTTTCCTGTCATTTATGATGTGAAGTACCTCATGAAGAGCTGCAAAAATCTCAAAGGTGGATTACAGGAG
GTGGCAGAACAGTTAGAGCTGGAACGGATAGGACCACAACATCAGGCAGGATCTGATTCATTGCTCACAG
GAATGGCCTTTTTCAAAATGAGAGAAATGTTCTTTGAAGATCATATTGATGATGCCAAATATTGTGGTCA
TTTGTATGGCCTTGGTTCTGGTTCATCCTATGTACAGAATGGCACAGGGAATGCATATGAAGAGGAAGCC
AACAAGCAGTCATGAGGATCCTAATAGTCTAGAGCTAGCCCTAGGAGATCCGGCTGCTAACAAAGCCCGA
AAGGAAGCTGAGTTGGCTGCTGCCACCGCTGAGCAATAACTAGCATAACCCCTTGGGGCCTCTAAACGGG
TCTTGAGGGGTTTTTTGCTGAAAGGAGGAACTATATCCGGATATCCCGCAAGAGGCCCGGCAGTACCGGC
ATAACCAAGCCTATGCCTACAGCATCCAGGGTGACGGTGCCGAGGATGACGATGAGCGCATTGTTAGATT
TCATACACGGTGCCTGACTGCGTTAGCAATTTAACTGTGATAAACTACCGCATTAAAGCTTATCGATGAT
AAGCTGTCAAACATGAGAATTACAACTTATATCGTATGGGGCTGACTTCAGGTGCTACATTTGAAGAGAT
AAATTGCACTGAAATCAAGAAATATTTTATCTGATTAATAAGATGATCTTCTTGAGATCGTTTTGGTCTG
CGCGTAATCTCTTGCTCTGAAAACGAAAAAACCGCCTTGCAGGGCGGTTTTTCGAAGGTTCTCTGAGCTA
CCAACTCTTTGAACCGAGGTAACTGGCTTGGAGGAGCGCAGTCACCAAAACTTGTCCTTTCAGTTTAGCC
TTAACCGGCGCATGACTTCAAGACTAACTCCTCTAAATCAATTACCAGTGGCTGCTGCCAGTGGTGCTTT
TGCATGTCTTTCCGGGTTGGACTCAAGACGATAGTTACCGGATAAGGCGCAGCGGTCGGACTGAACGGGG
GGTTCGTGCATACAGTCCAGCTTGGAGCGAACTGCCTACCCGGAACTGAGTGTCAGGCGTGGAATGAGAC
AAACGCGGCCATAACAGCGGAATGACACCGGTAAACCGAAAGGCAGGAACAGGAGAGCGCACGAGGGAGC
CGCCAGGGGGAAACGCCTGGTATCTTTATAGTCCTGTCGGGTTTCGCCACCACTGATTTGAGCGTCAGAT
TTCGTGATGCTTGTCAGGGGGGCGGAGCCTATGGAAAAACGGCTTTGCCGCGGCCCTCTCACTTCCCTGT
TAAGTATCTTCCTGGCATCTTCCAGGAAATCTCCGCCCCGTTCGTAAGCCATTTCCGCTCGCCGCAGTCG
AACGACCGAGCGTAGCGAGTCAGTGAGCGAGGAAGCGGAATATATCCTGTATCACATATTCTGCTGACGC
ACCGGTGCAGCCTTTTTTCTCCTGCCACATGAAGCACTTCACTGACACCCTCATCAGTGCCAACATAGTA
AGCCAGTATACACTCCCCTAGCGCTGATGTCCGGCGGTGCTTTTGCCGTTACGCACCACCCCGTCAGTAG
CTGAACAGGAGGGACAGCTGATAGAAACAGAAGCCACTGGAGCACCTCAAAAACACCATCATACACTAAA
TCAGTAAGTTGGCAGCATCACCCGACGCACTTTGCGCCGAATAAATACCTGTGACGGAAGATCACTTCGC
AGAATAAATAAATCCTGGTGTCCCTGTTGATACCGGGAAGCCCTGGGCCAACTTTTGGCGAAAATGAGAC
GTTGATCGGCACGTAAGAGGTTCCAACTTTCACCATAATGAAATAAGATCACTACCGGGCGTATTTTTTG
AGTTATCGAGATTTTCAGGAGCTAAGGAAGCTAAAATGGAGAAAAAAATCACTGGATATACCACCGTTGA
TATATCCCAATGGCATCGTAAAGAACATTTTGAGGCATTTCAGTCAGTTGCTCAATGTACCTATAACCAG
ACCGTTCAGCTGGATATTACGGCCTTTTTAAAGACCGTAAAGAAAAATAAGCACAAGTTTTATCCGGCCT
TTATTCACATTCTTGCCCGCCTGATGAATGCTCATCCGGAATTC
Features (pLannotate 1.2.2; 18 found; start..end, strand, type, name):
    739..834     -  CDS            resD (fragment): REDF_ECOLI - Also known as D. Protein inferred from homology: Swiss-Prot protein existence level 3. Acts as a repressor of transcription and as a site-specific resolvase that cleaves at the RfsF site. From Escherichia coli (strain K12).
    824..881     +  CDS            TcR (fragment): tetracycline efflux protein; tet; confers resistance to tetracycline
    878..971     -  CDS            TcR (fragment): tetracycline efflux protein; tet; confers resistance to tetracycline
   1475..2375    -  CDS            TcR (fragment): tetracycline efflux protein; tet; confers resistance to tetracycline
   2402..2420    +  promoter       T7 promoter: promoter for bacteriophage T7 RNA polymerase
   2421..2445    +  protein_bind   lac operator: The lac repressor binds to the lac operator to inhibit transcription in E. coli. This inhibition can be relieved by adding lactose or isopropyl-β-D-thiogalactopyranoside (IPTG). lac repressor encoded by lacI
   2460..2482    +  RBS            RBS: efficient ribosome binding site from bacteriophage T7 gene 10 (Olins and Rangwala, 1989)
   2493..3589    +  CDS            MBP (fragment): maltose binding protein from E. coli; malE (mutated); This version of the gene does not encode a signal sequence, so MBP will remain in the cytosol.
   3641..4492    +  CDS            CNOT7: CNOT7_HUMAN - Also known as CAF1. Experimental evidence at protein level: Swiss-Prot protein existence level 1. Has 3'-5' poly(A) exoribonuclease activity for synthetic poly(A) RNA substrate. Its function seems to be partially redundant with that of CNOT8. Catalytic component of the CCR4-NOT complex which is one of the major cellular mRNA deadenylases and is linked to various cellular processes including bulk mRNA degradation, miRNA-mediated repression, translational repression during translational initiation and general transcription regulation. During miRNA-mediated repression the complex se
   4533..4582    +  CDS            SET1 (fragment): solubility-enhancement tag derived from T7 phage gene 10B
   4590..4637    +  terminator     T7 terminator: transcription terminator for bacteriophage T7 RNA polymerase
   4660..4764    -  CDS            TcR (fragment): tetracycline efflux protein; tet; confers resistance to tetracycline
   4812..4840    -  promoter       tet promoter: E. coli promoter for tetracycline efflux protein gene
   4952..5497    +  rep_origin     p15A ori: Plasmids containing the medium-copy-number p15A origin of replication can be propagated in E. coli cells that contain a second plasmid with the ColE1 origin.
   5585..5640    +  rep_origin     RSF ori (fragment): Plasmids containing the RSF 1030 origin of replication can be propagated in E. coli cells that contain additional plasmids with compatible origins.
   5759..5902    -  mobile_element IS1 (fragment): prokaryotic transposable element IS1
   6023..6125    +  promoter       cat promoter: promoter of the E. coli cat gene encoding chloramphenicol acetyltransferase
   6126..441     +  CDS            CmR (across the origin): chloramphenicol acetyltransferase; cat; confers resistance to chloramphenicol
