[The description below was written by a language model from this plasmid's Addgene catalogue record and pLannotate feature annotations shown in this document.]
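Description:
pnYC-NpM-HsNot7-D40NE42Q_AF is a 6.3 kb bacterial expression plasmid for producing a mutant form of human CNOT7 (also called CAF1 or Not7) in E. coli. The catalogue lists the backbone as unknown, but the annotated features indicate a pACYC-type architecture: a p15A origin of replication, a chloramphenicol acetyltransferase gene driven by its own cat promoter, and several disrupted fragments of the tetracycline resistance gene together with the tet promoter, which appear to be remnants flanking the inserted expression cassette. Selection is by chloramphenicol, and the plasmid is recorded as low copy. Because p15A is compatible with ColE1-type origins, vectors of this kind can be maintained alongside a second plasmid, which is useful for co-expressing partner proteins, although the record does not state that this was the intended use.

The expression cassette is a standard T7 system: a T7 promoter followed by a lac operator for IPTG-regulated transcription, the phage T7 gene 10 ribosome binding site, and a T7 terminator downstream. The open reading frame begins with a cytosolic maltose-binding protein (MBP, lacking its signal sequence), positioned as an N-terminal solubility and affinity tag, followed by the CNOT7 coding sequence, which was derived from the human reference transcript. CNOT7 is a 3'-5' poly(A) exoribonuclease and a catalytic subunit of the CCR4-NOT deadenylase complex. The D40N and E42Q substitutions named in the construct are not explained in the record. By general knowledge these residues lie in the nuclease active site, so the mutant probably serves as a catalytically inactive version for biochemical or structural work on deadenylation. A short annotated match to a T7 gene 10-derived solubility tag just before the terminator is likely vector-derived sequence.
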