Addgene plasmid #148676: pnYC-NpM-HsNot7-D40NE42Q_AF
Purpose: Bacterial Expression of HsNot7-D40NE42Q
Depositing lab: Elisa Izaurralde. Depositing organization: Max Planck Institute for Developmental Biology.
Backbone
  Vector backbone: Unknown
  Vector type: Bacterial Expression
Growth in bacteria
  Bacterial resistance: Chloramphenicol, 25 μg/mL
  Growth temperature: 37°C
  Growth strain: DH5alpha
  Copy number: Low Copy
Gene/Insert
  Gene/Insert name: HsNot7-D40NE42Q (alt name: Caf1)
  Species: H. sapiens (human)
  Entrez Gene: CNOT7 (a.k.a. CAF-1, CAF1, Caf1a, hCAF-1)
  Cloning method: Unknown
Terms and licenses: Academic/Nonprofit Terms; Industry Terms: Not Available to Industry
Depositor comments: ORF extracted from NM_013354.5 Plasmids from this collection were made available to the research community and donated after the lab closed. Please note that the sequence provided by the depositing laboratory may be theoretical/predicted or based on Sanger sequencing results. There may be discrepancies between sequencing results obtained by Addgene and the depositor sequence. If an Addgene verified sequence is not available, please contact before placing your order to request that our lab fully sequence the plasmid.
How to cite: pnYC-NpM-HsNot7-D40NE42Q_AF was a gift from Elisa Izaurralde (Addgene plasmid # 148676 ; http://n2t.net/addgene:148676 ; RRID:Addgene_148676)
